Addgene plasmid #32482: CAG::PSAMQ79G:GlyR-IRES-GFP
Purpose: Expresses PSAM-GlyR (Q79G) neuronal inhibitor, with IRES-EGFP marker
Depositing lab: Scott Sternson. Depositing organization: HHMI, Janelia Research Campus. Publication: Chemical and genetic engineering of selective ion channel-ligand interactions. Magnus CJ, Lee PH, Atasoy D, Su HH, Looger LL, Sternson SM. Science. 2011 Sep 2;333(6047):1292-6. 10.1126/science.1206606 PubMed 21885782.
Backbone
  Vector backbone: pCAGGS-IRES-GFP
  Backbone size w/o insert (bp): 7200
  Modifications to backbone: WPRE (Woodchuck hepatitis virus posttranscriptional regulatory element) before polyA sequence
  Vector type: Mammalian Expression
Growth in bacteria
  Bacterial resistance: Ampicillin, 100 μg/mL
  Growth temperature: 37°C
  Growth strain: DH5alpha
  Copy number: High Copy
Gene/Insert
  Gene/Insert name: PSAMQ79G-GlyR
  Species: H. sapiens (human)
  Insert size (bp): 1295
  Promoter: CAG
  Tag / fusion protein: IRES-EGFP (C terminal on backbone)
  Cloning method: Restriction Enzyme; 5′ cloning site NheI (not destroyed); 3′ cloning site NotI (not destroyed)
  Sequencing primers: 5′ CTGCTAACCATGTTCATGC; 3′ GAAGACTCTTGCGTTTCTG
Terms and licenses: Academic/Nonprofit Terms; Industry Terms: Not Available to Industry
How to cite: CAG::PSAMQ79G:GlyR-IRES-GFP was a gift from Scott Sternson (Addgene plasmid # 32482 ; http://n2t.net/addgene:32482 ; RRID:Addgene_32482)
