[The description below was written by a language model from this plasmid's Addgene catalogue record and pLannotate feature annotations shown in this document.]
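Description:
CAG::PSAMQ79G:GlyR-IRES-GFP is a mammalian expression plasmid built on the pCAGGS-IRES-GFP backbone, with a full sequence record of about 8.5 kb. It is maintained in E. coli through a high-copy ColE1/pUC-type origin and selected with ampicillin via the β-lactamase gene. The backbone also carries remnants of lac regulatory sequence and a small SV40 origin, which can support episomal replication in cells expressing large T antigen.

Expression is driven by the CAG promoter, annotated here as its three parts: the CMV immediate-early enhancer, the chicken β-actin promoter and a chimeric β-actin/β-globin intron, which together give strong, broad expression in mammalian cells. The insert, cloned between NheI and NotI, encodes PSAM(Q79G)-GlyR, listed as human in origin. The name indicates a pharmacologically selective actuator module carrying a Q79G substitution fused to a glycine receptor portion. The feature table recognises only the glycine receptor α1-like chloride channel segment, leaving the upstream part of the open reading frame unannotated; this presumably corresponds to the ligand-binding module, whose origin the record does not state. Downstream, an EMCV IRES allows translation of EGFP from the same transcript, so fluorescence marks cells expressing the channel without fusing the two proteins. A WPRE added before the polyadenylation region enhances transcript stability and expression; bGH and rabbit β-globin poly(A) signals follow.

The recorded purpose is expression of a chemogenetic neuronal inhibitor. A ligand-gated chloride conductance of this kind would suppress excitability of transfected neurons, which are identifiable by their green fluorescence.
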