Features (pLannotate 1.2.2; 25 found; start..end, strand, type, name):
      4..383     +  enhancer       CMV enhancer: human cytomegalovirus immediate early enhancer
    386..661     +  promoter       chicken β-actin promoter: No description available
    662..1670    +  intron         chimeric intron: chimera between introns from chicken β-actin and rabbit β-globin
   1724..1740    +  misc_feature   MCS (fragment): multiple cloning site
   2012..3082    +  CDS            GLRA1 (fragment): GLRA1_BOVIN - Experimental evidence at protein level: Swiss-Prot protein existence level 1. Glycine receptors are ligand-gated chloride channels. Channel opening is triggered by extracellular glycine. Channel opening is also triggered by taurine and beta-alanine. Channel characteristics depend on the subunit composition; heteropentameric channels are activated by lower glycine levels and display faster desensitization (By similarity). Plays an important role in the down-regulation of neuronal excitability (PubMed:11178872). Contributes to the generation of inhibitory postsynaptic currents. Cha
   3100..3120    -  promoter       chicken β-actin promoter (fragment): contains a 21-bp deletion relative to the standard chicken β-actin promoter
   3118..3703    +  misc_feature   IRES2: internal ribosome entry site (IRES) of the encephalomyocarditis virus (EMCV)
   3715..4432    +  CDS            mEGFP (fragment): enhanced GFP with monomerizing A206K mutation (Zacharias et al., 2002) mammalian codon-optimized
   4477..4609    +  intron         chimeric intron: chimera between introns from human β-globin and immunoglobulin heavy chain genes
   4618..5206    +  misc_feature   WPRE: woodchuck hepatitis virus posttranscriptional regulatory element
   5210..5226    +  misc_feature   MCS (fragment): pUC18/19 multiple cloning site
   5239..5350    +  polyA_signal   bGH poly(A) signal: bovine growth hormone polyadenylation signal
   5500..5571    +  CDS            HBB (fragment): HBB_PONPY - Experimental evidence at transcript level: Swiss-Prot protein existence level 2. Involved in oxygen transport from the lung to the various peripheral tissues. From Pongo pygmaeus (Bornean orangutan).
   5642..5697    +  polyA_signal   β-globin poly(A) signal: rabbit β-globin polyadenylation signal (Gil and Proudfoot, 1987)
   6080..6096    -  protein_bind   lac operator: The lac repressor binds to the lac operator to inhibit transcription in E. coli. This inhibition can be relieved by adding lactose or isopropyl-β-D-thiogalactopyranoside (IPTG). lac repressor encoded by lacI
   6104..6134    -  promoter       lac promoter: promoter for the E. coli lac operon
   6149..6170    -  protein_bind   CAP binding site: CAP binding activates transcription in the presence of cAMP. E. coli catabolite activator protein
   6183..6222    -  CDS            lacI (fragment): lac repressor; lacI; The lac repressor binds to the lac operator to inhibit transcription in E. coli. This inhibition can be relieved by adding lactose or isopropyl-β-D-thiogalactopyranoside (IPTG).
   6229..6251    +  promoter       SV40 promoter (fragment): SV40 enhancer and early promoter
   6275..6410    +  rep_origin     SV40 ori: SV40 origin of replication
   6430..6564    +  polyA_signal   SV40 poly(A) signal: SV40 polyadenylation signal
   6566..6620    -  CDS            lacI (fragment): lac repressor; lacI; The lac repressor binds to the lac operator to inhibit transcription in E. coli. This inhibition can be relieved by adding lactose or isopropyl-β-D-thiogalactopyranoside (IPTG).
   6803..7391    -  rep_origin     ori: high-copy-number ColE1/pMB1/pBR322/pUC origin of replication
   7562..8422    -  CDS            AmpR: β-lactamase; bla; confers resistance to ampicillin, carbenicillin, and related antibiotics
   8423..8527    -  promoter       AmpR promoter: bla
>Addgene plasmid #32482 | CAG::PSAMQ79G:GlyR-IRES-GFP | depositor full sequence | sequence record 45604 | CAG::PSAMQ79G:GlyR-IRES-GFP sequence 8553 bps
GTCGACATTGATTATTGACTAGTTATTAATAGTAATCAATTACGGGGTCATTAGTTCATAGCCCATATAT
GGAGTTCCGCGTTACATAACTTACGGTAAATGGCCCGCCTGGCTGACCGCCCAACGACCCCCGCCCATTG
ACGTCAATAATGACGTATGTTCCCATAGTAACGCCAATAGGGACTTTCCATTGACGTCAATGGGTGGACT
ATTTACGGTAAACTGCCCACTTGGCAGTACATCAAGTGTATCATATGCCAAGTACGCCCCCTATTGACGT
CAATGACGGTAAATGGCCCGCCTGGCATTATGCCCAGTACATGACCTTATGGGACTTTCCTACTTGGCAG
TACATCTACGTATTAGTCATCGCTATTACCATGGGTCGAGGTGAGCCCCACGTTCTGCTTCACTCTCCCC
ATCTCCCCCCCCTCCCCACCCCCAATTTTGTATTTATTTATTTTTTAATTATTTTGTGCAGCGATGGGGG
CGGGGGGGGGGGGGGCGCGCGCCAGGCGGGGCGGGGCGGGGGCGAGGGCGGGGCGGGGCGAGGCGGAGAG
GTGCGGCGGCAGCCAATCAGAGCGGCGCGCTCCGAAAGTTTCCTTTTATGGCGAGGCGGCGGCGGCGGCG
GCCCTATAAAAAGCGAAGCGCGCGGCGGGCGGGAGTCGCTGCGTTGCCTTCGCCCCGTGCCCCGCTCCGC
GCCGCCTCGCGCCGCCCGCCCCGGCTCTGACTGACCGCGTTACTCCCACAGGTGAGCGGGCGGGACGGCC
CTTCTCCTCCGGGCTGTAATTAGCGCTTGGTTTAATGACGGCTCGTTTCTTTTCTGTGGCTGCGTGAAAG
CCTTAAAGGGCTCCGGGAGGGCCCTTTGTGCGGGGGGGAGCGGCTCGGGGGGTGCGTGCGTGTGTGTGTG
CGTGGGGAGCGCCGCGTGCGGCCCGCGCTGCCCGGCGGCTGTGAGCGCTGCGGGCGCGGCGCGGGGCTTT
GTGCGCTCCGCGTGTGCGCGAGGGGAGCGCGGCCGGGGGCGGTGCCCCGCGGTGCGGGGGGGCTGCGAGG
GGAACAAAGGCTGCGTGCGGGGTGTGTGCGTGGGGGGGTGAGCAGGGGGTGTGGGCGCGGCGGTCGGGCT
GTAACCCCCCCCTGCACCCCCCTCCCCGAGTTGCTGAGCACGGCCCGGCTTCGGGTGCGGGGCTCCGTGC
GGGGCGTGGCGCGGGGCTCGCCGTGCCGGGCGGGGGGTGGCGGCAGGTGGGGGTGCCGGGCGGGGCGGGG
CCGCCTCGGGCCGGGGAGGGCTCGGGGGAGGGGCGCGGCGGCCCCGGAGCGCCGGCGGCTGTCGAGGCGC
GGCGAGCCGCAGCCATTGCCTTTTATGGTAATCGTGCGAGAGGGCGCAGGGACTTCCTTTGTCCCAAATC
TGGCGGAGCCGAAATCTGGGAGGCGCCGCCGCACCCCCTCTAGCGGGCGCGGGCGAAGCGGTGCGGCGCC
GGCAGGAAGGAAATGGGCGGGGAGGGCCTTCGTGCGTCGCCGCGCCGCCGTCCCCTTCTCCATCTCCAGC
CTCGGGGCTGCCGCAGGGGGACGGCTGCCTTCGGGGGGGACGGGGCAGGGCGGGGTTCGGCTTCTGGCGT
GTGACCGGCGGCTCTAGAGCCTCTGCTAACCATGTTCATGCCTTCTTCTTTTTCCTACAGCTCCTGGGCA
ACGTGCTGGTTGTTGTGCTGTCTCATCATTTTGGCAAAGAATTCGGTACCGCGGGCCCGGCGCGCCAGCT
GGATATCTCCGGACCCGGGCTAGCAAGCTTGAATTCACCATGCGCTGTTCTCCAGGCGGCGTGTGGCTCG
CCCTGGCTGCTTCCCTTCTGCACGTTAGCCTGCAGGGTGAGTTCCAGCGCAAACTGTATAAGGAGCTTGT
TAAGAATTATAACCCCCTGGAGCGGCCGGTCGCAAATGATTCCCAGCCACTGACAGTGTACTTCAGCCTC
TCCTTGCTGCAGATCATGGACGTGGATGAAAAGAACCAGGTGCTGACCACTAATATTTGGTTGGGCATGT
CCTGGACCGATCACTACTTGCAGTGGAATGTGAGCGAATACCCAGGTGTAAAGACTGTAAGATTCCCTGA
CGGCCAAATCTGGAAACCAGATATCCTGCTGTACAACAGCGCAGACGAAAGGTTTGATGCAACATTTCAC
ACCAACGTGTTGGTCAATTCTTCAGGCCACTGCCAGTACCTGCCCCCTGGAATCTTCAAGTCCTCATGCT
ATATCGACGTCCGCTGGTTTCCCTTCGACGTCCAGCACTGCAAACTCAAATTCGGGAGCTGGAGCTACGG
CGGATGGAGCCTGGATCTGCAAATGCAGGAGGCTGACATCTCTGGTTACATCCCGAATGGGGAGTGGGAC
CTTGTGGGAATCCCCGGTAAAAGAAGCGAGCGATTTTATGAATGCTGCAAAGAGCCCTACCCAGATGTCA
CCTTCACAGTGACCATGCGGAGACGCATGGGTTATTATCTGATCCAAATGTATATCCCAAGCTTGCTTAT
AGTGATTTTGTCATGGATCTCCTTCTGGATTAATATGGACGCCGCTCCAGCTAGGGTCGGACTGGGCATC
ACCACAGTGCTGACAATGACTACTCAGAGCTCAGGCAGCCGAGCCAGCTTGCCCAAGGTTTCTTACGTGA
AGGCCATCGATATCTGGATGGCTGTCTGCCTTCTGTTTGTCTTCAGCGCACTGCTGGAATACGCCGCTGT
CAATTTTGTGTCTCGACAGCATAAAGAGCTGTTGCGGTTCAGAAGAAAACGACGCCACCACAAAGAGGAT
GAGGCAGGAGAAGGACGCTTCAACTTTAGCGCCTATGGTATGGGACCTGCTTGCCTCCAGGCTAAAGACG
GAATTTCCGTGAAGGGAGCCAACAATAGCAACACAACCAACCCACCCCCTGCTCCATCTAAGAGCCCGGA
GGAAATGCGCAAACTCTTTATTCAGAGAGCGAAAAAGATCGACAAAATCTCCCGGATCGGATTCCCCATG
GCTTTCCTGATTTTCAACATGTTTTATTGGATCATCTACAAGATTGTGCGAAGGGAGGACGTACACAACC
AGTAAGCGGCCGCAATTCCCCCCGCCCCCCCCCCCCCCCCCTCTCCCTCCCCCCCCCCTAACGTTACTGG
CCGAAGCCGCTTGGAATAAGGCCGGTGTGCGTTTGTCTATATGTTATTTTCCACCATATTGCCGTCTTTT
GGCAATGTGAGGGCCCGGAAACCTGGCCCTGTCTTCTTGACGAGCATTCCTAGGGGTCTTTCCCCTCTCG
CCAAAGGAATGCAAGGTCTGTTGAATGTCGTGAAGGAAGCAGTTCCTCTGGAAGCTTCTTGAAGACAAAC
AACGTCTGTAGCGACCCTTTGCAGGCAGCGGAACCCCCCACCTGGCGACAGGTGCCTCTGCGGCCAAAAG
CCACGTGTATAAGATACACCTGCAAAGGCGGCACAACCCCAGTGCCACGTTGTGAGTTGGATAGTTGTGG
AAAGAGTCAAATGGCTCTCCTAAGCGTATTCAACAAGGGGCTGAAGGATGCCCAGAAGGTACCCCATTGT
ATGGGATCTGATCTGGGGCCTCGGTGCACATGCTTTACATGTGTTTAGTCGAGGTTAAAAAAACGTCTAG
GCCCCCCGAACCACGGGGACGTGGTTTTCCTTTGAAAAACACGATGATAATATGGCCACAACCATGGGGG
ATCCGGTGAGCAAGGGCGAGGAGCTGTTCACCGGGGTGGTGCCCATCCTGGTCGAGCTGGACGGCGACGT
AAACGGCCACAAGTTCAGCGTGTCCGGCGAGGGCGAGGGCGATGCCACCTACGGCAAGCTGACCCTGAAG
TTCATCTGCACCACCGGCAAGCTGCCCGTGCCCTGGCCCACCCTCGTGACCACCCTGACCTACGGCGTGC
AGTGCTTCAGCCGCTACCCCGACCACATGAAGCAGCACGACTTCTTCAAGTCCGCCATGCCCGAAGGCTA
CGTCCAGGAGCGCACCATCTTCTTCAAGGACGACGGCAACTACAAGACCCGCGCCGAGGTGAAGTTCGAG
GGCGACACCCTGGTGAACCGCATCGAGCTGAAGGGCATCGACTTCAAGGAGGACGGCAACATCCTGGGGC
ACAAGCTGGAGTACAACTACAACAGCCACAACGTCTATATCATGGCCGACAAGCAGAAGAACGGCATCAA
GGTGAACTTCAAGATCCGCCACAACATCGAGGACGGCAGCGTGCAGCTCGCCGACCACTACCAGCAGAAC
ACCCCCATCGGCGACGGCCCCGTGCTGCTGCCCGACAACCACTACCTGAGCACCCAGTCCAAGCTGAGCA
AAGACCCCAACGAGAAGCGCGATCACATGGTCCTGCTGGAGTTCGTGACCGCCGCCGGGATCACTCTCGG
CATGGACGAGCTGTACAAGTAATCTAGAGTCGAGGTACCGATGAATAGCTAAGGTCGAGGCCGCAGGTAA
GTATCAAGGTTACAAGACAGGTTTAAGGAGACCAATAGAAACTGGGCTTGTCGAGACAGAGAAGACTCTT
GCGTTTCTGATAGGCACCTATTGGTCTTACTGACATCCACTTTGCCTTTCTCTCCACAGGTGTCGACAAT
CAACCTCTGGATTACAAAATTTGTGAAAGATTGACTGGTATTCTTAACTATGTTGCTCCTTTTACGCTAT
GTGGATACGCTGCTTTAATGCCTTTGTATCATGCTATTGCTTCCCGTATGGCTTTCATTTTCTCCTCCTT
GTATAAATCCTGGTTGCTGTCTCTTTATGAGGAGTTGTGGCCCGTTGTCAGGCAACGTGGCGTGGTGTGC
ACTGTGTTTGCTGACGCAACCCCCACTGGTTGGGGCATTGCCACCACCTGTCAGCTCCTTTCCGGGACTT
TCGCTTTCCCCCTCCCTATTGCCACGGCGGAACTCATCGCCGCCTGCCTTGCCCGCTGCTGGACAGGGGC
TCGGCTGTTGGGCACTGACAATTCCGTGGTGTTGTCGGGGAAGCTGACGTCCTTTCCATGGCTGCTCGCC
TGTGTTGCCACCTGGATTCTGCGCGGGACGTCCTTCTGCTACGTCCCTTCGGCCCTCAATCCAGCGGACC
TTCCTTCCCGCGGCCTGCTGCCGGCTCTGCGGCCTCTTCCGCGTCTTCGCCTTCGCCCTCAGACGAGTCG
GATCTCCCTTTGGGCCGCCTCCCCGCCTGGAATTCGAGCTCGGTACGATCAGCCTCGACTGTGCCTTCTA
GTTGCCAGCCATCTGTTGTTTGCCCCTCCCCCGTGCCTTCCTTGACCCTGGAAGGTGCCACTCCCACTGT
CCTTTCCTAATAAAATGAGGAAATTGCATCGCATTGTCTGAGTAGGTGTCATTCTATTCTGGGGGGTGGG
GTGGGGCAGGACAGCAAGGGGGAGGATTGGGAAGACAATAGCAGGCCAGCTTTTGTTCCCTTTAGGGTTA
ATTGCGCGCTTGGCGCTAATCATGGTCATAGCTGTTTCCACTCCTCAGGTGCAGGCTGCCTATCAGAAGG
TGGTGGCTGGTGTGGCCAATGCCCTGGCTCACAAATACCACTGAGATCTTTTTCCCTCTGCCAAAAATTA
TGGGGACATCATGAAGCCCCTTGAGCATCTGACTTCTGGCTAATAAAGGAAATTTATTTTCATTGCAATA
GTGTGTTGGAATTTTTTGTGTCTCTCACTCGGAAGGACATATGGGAGGGCAAATCATTTAAAACATCAGA
ATGAGTATTTGGTTTAGAGTTTGGCAACATATGCCATATGCTGGCTGCCATGAACAAAGGTGGCTATAAA
GAGGTCATCAGTATATGAAACAGCCCCCTGCTGTCCATTCCTTATTCCATAGAAAAGCCTTGACTTGAGG
TTAGATTTTTTTTTATATTTTGTTTGTGTTATTTTTTTCTTTAACATCCCTAAAATTTTCCTTACATGTT
TTACTAGCCAGATTTTTCCTCCTCTCCTGACTACTCCCAGTCATAGCTGTCCCTCTTCTCTTATGAAGAT
CCCTCGACCTGCAGCCCAAGCTTGGCGTAATCATGGTCATAGCTGTTTCCTGTGTGAAATTGTTATCCGC
TCACAATTCCACACAACATACGAGCCGGAAGCATAAAGTGTAAAGCCTGGGGTGCCTAATGAGTGAGCTA
ACTCACATTAATTGCGTTGCGCTCACTGCCCGCTTTCCAGTCGGGAAACCTGTCGTGCCAGCGGATCCGC
ATCTCAATTAGTCAGCAACCATAGTCCCGCCCCTAACTCCGCCCATCCCGCCCCTAACTCCGCCCAGTTC
CGCCCATTCTCCGCCCCATGGCTGACTAATTTTTTTTATTTATGCAGAGGCCGAGGCCGCCTCGGCCTCT
GAGCTATTCCAGAAGTAGTGAGGAGGCTTTTTTGGAGGCCTAGGCTTTTGCAAAAAGCTAACTTGTTTAT
TGCAGCTTATAATGGTTACAAATAAAGCAATAGCATCACAAATTTCACAAATAAAGCATTTTTTTCACTG
CATTCTAGTTGTGGTTTGTCCAAACTCATCAATGTATCTTATCATGTCTGGATCCGCTGCATTAATGAAT
CGGCCAACGCGCGGGGAGAGGCGGTTTGCGTATTGGGCGCTCTTCCGCTTCCTCGCTCACTGACTCGCTG
CGCTCGGTCGTTCGGCTGCGGCGAGCGGTATCAGCTCACTCAAAGGCGGTAATACGGTTATCCACAGAAT
CAGGGGATAACGCAGGAAAGAACATGTGAGCAAAAGGCCAGCAAAAGGCCAGGAACCGTAAAAAGGCCGC
GTTGCTGGCGTTTTTCCATAGGCTCCGCCCCCCTGACGAGCATCACAAAAATCGACGCTCAAGTCAGAGG
TGGCGAAACCCGACAGGACTATAAAGATACCAGGCGTTTCCCCCTGGAAGCTCCCTCGTGCGCTCTCCTG
TTCCGACCCTGCCGCTTACCGGATACCTGTCCGCCTTTCTCCCTTCGGGAAGCGTGGCGCTTTCTCAATG
CTCACGCTGTAGGTATCTCAGTTCGGTGTAGGTCGTTCGCTCCAAGCTGGGCTGTGTGCACGAACCCCCC
GTTCAGCCCGACCGCTGCGCCTTATCCGGTAACTATCGTCTTGAGTCCAACCCGGTAAGACACGACTTAT
CGCCACTGGCAGCAGCCACTGGTAACAGGATTAGCAGAGCGAGGTATGTAGGCGGTGCTACAGAGTTCTT
GAAGTGGTGGCCTAACTACGGCTACACTAGAAGGACAGTATTTGGTATCTGCGCTCTGCTGAAGCCAGTT
ACCTTCGGAAAAAGAGTTGGTAGCTCTTGATCCGGCAAACAAACCACCGCTGGTAGCGGTGGTTTTTTTG
TTTGCAAGCAGCAGATTACGCGCAGAAAAAAAGGATCTCAAGAAGATCCTTTGATCTTTTCTACGGGGTC
TGACGCTCAGTGGAACGAAAACTCACGTTAAGGGATTTTGGTCATGAGATTATCAAAAAGGATCTTCACC
TAGATCCTTTTAAATTAAAAATGAAGTTTTAAATCAATCTAAAGTATATATGAGTAAACTTGGTCTGACA
GTTACCAATGCTTAATCAGTGAGGCACCTATCTCAGCGATCTGTCTATTTCGTTCATCCATAGTTGCCTG
ACTCCCCGTCGTGTAGATAACTACGATACGGGAGGGCTTACCATCTGGCCCCAGTGCTGCAATGATACCG
CGAGACCCACGCTCACCGGCTCCAGATTTATCAGCAATAAACCAGCCAGCCGGAAGGGCCGAGCGCAGAA
GTGGTCCTGCAACTTTATCCGCCTCCATCCAGTCTATTAATTGTTGCCGGGAAGCTAGAGTAAGTAGTTC
GCCAGTTAATAGTTTGCGCAACGTTGTTGCCATTGCTACAGGCATCGTGGTGTCACGCTCGTCGTTTGGT
ATGGCTTCATTCAGCTCCGGTTCCCAACGATCAAGGCGAGTTACATGATCCCCCATGTTGTGCAAAAAAG
CGGTTAGCTCCTTCGGTCCTCCGATCGTTGTCAGAAGTAAGTTGGCCGCAGTGTTATCACTCATGGTTAT
GGCAGCACTGCATAATTCTCTTACTGTCATGCCATCCGTAAGATGCTTTTCTGTGACTGGTGAGTACTCA
ACCAAGTCATTCTGAGAATAGTGTATGCGGCGACCGAGTTGCTCTTGCCCGGCGTCAATACGGGATAATA
CCGCGCCACATAGCAGAACTTTAAAAGTGCTCATCATTGGAAAACGTTCTTCGGGGCGAAAACTCTCAAG
GATCTTACCGCTGTTGAGATCCAGTTCGATGTAACCCACTCGTGCACCCAACTGATCTTCAGCATCTTTT
ACTTTCACCAGCGTTTCTGGGTGAGCAAAAACAGGAAGGCAAAATGCCGCAAAAAAGGGAATAAGGGCGA
CACGGAAATGTTGAATACTCATACTCTTCCTTTTTCAATATTATTGAAGCATTTATCAGGGTTATTGTCT
CATGAGCGGATACATATTTGAATGTATTTAGAAAAATAAACAAATAGGGGTTCCGCGCACATTTCCCCGA
AAAGTGCCACCTG
