>Addgene plasmid #32482 | CAG::PSAMQ79G:GlyR-IRES-GFP | addgene partial sequence | sequence record 41574 | WPRE-R 5'-CATAGCGTAAAAGGAGCAACA-3'
AATTTTGTAATCCAGAGGTTGATTGTCGACACCTGTGGAGAGAAAGGCAAAGTGGATGTCAGTAAGACCA
ATAGGTGCCTATCAGAAACGCAAGAGTCTTCTCTGTCTCGACAAGCCCAGTTTCTATTGGTCTCCTTAAA
CCTGTCTTGTAACCTTGATACTTACCTGCGGCCTCGACCTTAGCTATTCATCGGTACCTCGACTCTAGAT
TACTTGTACAGCTCGTCCATGCCGAGAGTGATCCCGGCGGCGGTCACGAACTCCAGCAGGACCATGTGAT
CGCGCTTCTCGTTGGGGTCTTTGCTCAGCTTGGACTGGGTGCTCAGGTAGTGGTTGTCGGGCAGCAGCAC
GGGGCCGTCGCCGATGGGGGTGTTCTGCTGGTAGTGGTCGGCGAGCTGCACGCTGCCGTCCTCGATGTTG
TGGCGGATCTTGAAGTTCACCTTGATGCCGTTCTTCTGCTTGTCGGCCATGATATAGACGTTGTGGCTGT
TGTAGTTGTACTCCAGCTTGTGCCCCAGGATGTTGCCGTCCTCCTTGAAGTCGATGCCCTTCAGCTCGAT
GCGGTTCACCAGGGTGTCGCCCTCGAACTTCACCTCGGCGCGGGTCTTGTAGTTGCCGTCGTCCTTGAAG
AAGATGGTGCGCTCCTGGACGTAGCCTTCGGGCATGGCGGACTTGAAGAAGTCGTGCTGCTTCATGTGGT
CGGGGTAGCGGCTGAAGC
