>Addgene plasmid #32482 | CAG::PSAMQ79G:GlyR-IRES-GFP | addgene partial sequence | sequence record 42557 | pCAGGS5 5'-ggttcggcttctggcgtgtgacc-3'
TGTTCATGCCTTCTTCTTTTTCCTACAGCTCCTGGGCAACGTGCTGGTTATTGTGCTGTCTCATCATTTT
GGCAAAGAATTCGGTACCGCGGGCCCGGCGCGCCAGCTGGATATCTCCGGACCCGGGCTAGCAAGCTTGA
ATTCACCATGCGCTGTTCTCCAGGCGGCGTGTGGCTCGCCCTGGCTGCTTCCCTTCTGCACGTTAGCCTG
CAGGGTGAGTTCCAGCGCAAACTGTATAAGGAGCTTGTTAAGAATTATAACCCCCTGGAGCGGCCGGTCG
CAAATGATTCCCAGCCACTGACAGTGTACTTCAGCCTCTCCTTGCTGCAGATCATGGACGTGGATGAAAA
GAACCAGGTGCTGACCACTAATATTTGGTTGGGCATGTCCTGGACCGATCACTACTTGCAGTGGAATGTG
AGCGAATACCCAGGTGTAAAGACTGTAAGATTCCCTGACGGCCAAATCTGGAAACCAGATATCCTGCTGT
ACAACAGCGCAGACGAAAGGTTTGATGCAACATTTCACACCAACGTGTTGGTCAATTCTTCAGGCCACTG
CCAGTACCTGCCCCCTGGAATCTTCAAGTCCTCATGCTATATCGACGTCCGCTGGTTTCCCTTCGACGTC
CAGCACTGCAAACTCAAATTCGGGAGCTGGAGCTACGGCGGATGGAGCCTGGATCTGCAAATGCAGGAGG
CTGACATCTCTGGTTACATCCCGAATGGGGAGTGGGACCTTGTGGGAATCCCCGGTAAAAGAAGCGAGCG
ATTTTATGAATGCTGCAAAGAGCCCTACCCAGATGTCACCTTCACAGTGACCATGCGGAG
